>Addgene plasmid #191460 | pFR-mScarletI-antiFRET-P2A-GCaMP3 | addgene full sequence | sequence record 379340 | Addgene NGS Result
CCTTCTTGACGAGTTCTTCTGAGCGGGACTCTGGGGTTCGAAATGACCGACCAAGCGACGCCCAACCTGC
CATCACGAGATTTCGATTCCACCGCCGCCTTCTATGAAAGGTTGGGCTTCGGAATCGTTTTCCGGGACGC
CGGCTGGATGATCCTCCAGCGCGGGGATCTCATGCTGGAGTTCTTCGCCCACCCTAGGGGGAGGCTAACT
GAAACACGGAAGGAGACAATACCGGAAGGAACCCGCGCTATGACGGCAATAAAAAGACAGAATAAAACGC
ACGGTGTTGGGTCGTTTGTTCATAAACGCGGGGTTCGGTCCCAGGGCTGGCACTCTGTCGATACCCCACC
GAGACCCCATTGGGGCCAATACGCCCGCGTTTCTTCCTTTTCCCCACCCCACCCCCCAAGTTCGGGTGAA
GGCCCAGGGCTCGCAGCCAACGTCGGGGCGGCAGGCCCTGCCATAGCCTCAGGTTACTCATATATACTTT
AGATTGATTTAAAACTTCATTTTTAATTTAAAAGGATCTAGGTGAAGATCCTTTTTGATAATCTCATGAC
CAAAATCCCTTAACGTGAGTTTTCGTTCCACTGAGCGTCAGACCCCGTAGAAAAGATCAAAGGATCTTCT
TGAGATCCTTTTTTTCTGCGCGTAATCTGCTGCTTGCAAACAAAAAAACCACCGCTACCAGCGGTGGTTT
GTTTGCCGGATCAAGAGCTACCAACTCTTTTTCCGAAGGTAACTGGCTTCAGCAGAGCGCAGATACCAAA
TACTGTTCTTCTAGTGTAGCCGTAGTTAGGCCACCACTTCAAGAACTCTGTAGCACCGCCTACATACCTC
GCTCTGCTAATCCTGTTACCAGTGGCTGCTGCCAGTGGCGATAAGTCGTGTCTTACCGGGTTGGACTCAA
GACGATAGTTACCGGATAAGGCGCAGCGGTCGGGCTGAACGGGGGGTTCGTGCACACAGCCCAGCTTGGA
GCGAACGACCTACACCGAACTGAGATACCTACAGCGTGAGCTATGAGAAAGCGCCACGCTTCCCGAAGGG
AGAAAGGCGGACAGGTATCCGGTAAGCGGCAGGGTCGGAACAGGAGAGCGCACGAGGGAGCTTCCAGGGG
GAAACGCCTGGTATCTTTATAGTCCTGTCGGGTTTCGCCACCTCTGACTTGAGCGTCGATTTTTGTGATG
CTCGTCAGGGGGGCGGAGCCTATGGAAAAACGCCAGCAACGCGGCCTTTTTACGGTTCCTGGCCTTTTGC
TGGCCTTTTGCTCACATGTTCTTTCCTGCGTTATCCCCTGAGGCCGGCCTATTAATAGTAATCAATTACG
GGGTCATTAGTTCATAGCCCATATATGGAGTTCCGCGTTACATAACTTACGGTAAATGGCCCGCCTGGCT
GACCGCCCAACGACCCCCGCCCATTGACGTCAATAATGACGTATGTTCCCATAGTAACGCCAATAGGGAC
TTTCCATTGACGTCAATGGGTGGAGTATTTACGGTAAACTGCCCACTTGGCAGTACATCAAGTGTATCAT
ATGCCAAGTCCGCCCCCTATTGACGTCAATGACGGTAAATGGCCCGCCTGGCATTATGCCCAGTACATGA
CCTTACGGGACTTTCCTACTTGGCAGTACATCTACGTATTAGTCATCGCTATTACCATGCTGATGCGGTT
TTGGCAGTACACCAATGGGCGTGGATAGCGGTTTGACTCACGGGGATTTCCAAGTCTCCACCCCATTGAC
GTCAATGGGAGTTTGTTTTGGCACCAAAATCAACGGGACTTTCCAAAATGTCGTAATAACCCCGCCCCGT
TGACGCAAATGGGCGGTAGGCGTGTACGGTGGGAGGTCTATATAAGCAGACGTCGTTTAGTGAACCGTCA
GATCACTAGATGCTTTATTGCGGTAGTTTATCACAGTTAAATTGCTAACGCCAGTCTCGAACTTAACGTG
CAGAAGTTGGTCGTGAGGCACTGGGCAGGTAAGTATCGGGCCCTTTGTGCGGGGGGAGCGGCTCGGGGCT
GTCCGCGGGGGGACGGCTGCCTTCGGGGGGGACGGGGCAGGGCGGGGTTCGGCTTCTGGCGTGTGACCGG
CGGCTCTAGAGCCTCTGCTAACCATGTTCATGCCTTCTTCTTTTTCCTACAGCTCCTGGGCAACGTGCTG
GTTATTGTGCTGTCTCATCATTTTGGCAAAGAATTGGATCGGACCGAAATCACCACAATTCAGCAAATTG
TGAACATCATCACGTTCATCTTTCCCTGGTTGCCAAAGGCCCATTTTCCTGTCAGTAACGAGAAGGTCGC
GAATTCAGGCGCTTTTTAGACTGGTCGTAGGGAGACCACAACGGTTTCCCTCTAGAAATAATTTTGTTTA
ACTATAAGAAGGAGATATACCATGCGGGGTTCTCATCATCACCACCATCACAGCAGCGGCCTGGTGCCGC
GCGGCAGCTCGCTAGCGCTGCCGGTCGCCACCATGGTGAGCAAGGGCGAGGCAGTGATCAAGGAGTTCAT
GCGGTTCAAGGTGCACATGGAGGGCTCCATGAACGGCCACGAGTTCGAGATCGAGGGCGAGGGCGAGGGC
CGCCCCTACGAGGGCACCCAGACCGCCAAGCTGAAGGTGACCAAGGGTGGCCCCCTGCCCTTCTCCTGGG
ACATCCTGTCCCCTCAGTTCATGTACGGCTCCAGGGCCTTCATCAAGCACCCCGCCGACATCCCCGACTA
CTATAAGCAGTCCTTCCCCGAGGGCTTCAAGTGGGAGCGCGTGATGAACTTCGAGGACGGCGGCGCCGTG
ACCGTGACCCAGGACACCTCCCTGGAGGACGGCACCCTGATCTACAAGGTGAAGCTCCGCGGCACCAACT
TCCCTCCTGACGGCCCCGTAATGCAGAAGAAGACAATGGGCTGGGAAGCGTCCACCGAGCGGTTGTACCC
CGAGGACGGCGTGCTGAAGGGCGACATTAAGATGGCCCTGCGCCTGAAGGACGGCGGCCGCTACCTGGCG
GACTTCAAGACCACCTACAAGGCCAAGAAGCCCGTGCAGATGCCCGGCGCCTACAACGTCGACCGCAAGT
TGGACATCACCTCCCACAACGAGGACTACACCGTGGTGGAACAGTACGAACGCTCCGAGGGCCGCCACTC
CACCGGCGGCATGGACGAGCTGTACAAGTCGACCAGATCTCTGGCCGAGGCGGCAGCTAAGGAGGCCGCG
GCGAAGGAGGCAGCCGCGAAAGAAGCAGCCGCAAAGGAAGCGGCCGCCAAGGCTGCTGCAAGATCTCTCG
GATCGGGTGCTACTAACTTCAGCCTGCTGAAGCAGGCTGGAGACGTGGAGGAGAACCCTGGACCTTCGCT
AGCGCTGGATCCCGCCACAATGGTCGACTCATCACGTCGTAAGTGGAATAAGACAGGTCACGCAGTCAGA
GCTATAGGTCGGCTGAGCTCACTCGAGAACGTCTATATCAAGGCCGACAAGCAGAAGAACGGCATCAAGG
CGAACTTCAAGATCCGCCACAACATCGAGGACGGCGGCGTGCAGCTCGCCTACCACTACCAGCAGAACAC
CCCCATCGGCGACGGCCCCGTGCTGCTGCCCGACAACCACTACCTGAGCGTGCAGTCCAAACTTTCGAAA
GACCCCAACGAGAAGCGCGATCACATGGTCCTGCTGGAGTTCGTGACCGCCGCCGGGATCACTCTCGGCA
TGGACGAGCTGTACAAGGGCGGTACCGGAGGGAGCATGGTGAGCAAGGGCGAGGAGCTGTTCACCGGGGT
GGTGCCCATCCTGGTCGAGCTGGACGGCGACGTAAACGGCCACAAGTTCAGCGTGTCCGGCGAGGGTGAG
GGCGATGCCACCTACGGCAAGCTGACCCTGAAGTTCATCTGCACCACCGGCAAGCTGCCCGTGCCCTGGC
CCACCCTCGTGACCACCCTGACCTACGGCGTGCAGTGCTTCAGCCGCTACCCCGACCACATGAAGCAGCA
CGACTTCTTCAAGTCCGCCATGCCCGAAGGCTACATCCAGGAGCGCACCATCTTCTTCAAGGACGACGGC
AACTACAAGACCCGCGCCGAGGTGAAGTTCGAGGGCGACACCCTGGTGAACCGCATCGAGCTGAAGGGCA
TCGACTTCAAGGAGGACGGCAACATCCTGGGGCACAAGCTGGAGTACAACACGCGTGACCAACTGACTGA
AGAGCAGATCGCAGAATTTAAAGAGGCTTTCTCCCTATTTGACAAGGACGGGGATGGGACAATAACAACC
AAGGAGCTGGGGACGGTGATGCGGTCTCTGGGGCAGAACCCCACAGAAGCAGAGCTGCAGGACATGATCA
ATGAAGTAGATGCCGACGGTGACGGCACAATCGACTTCCCTGAGTTCCTGACAATGATGGCAAGAAAAAT
GAAAGACACAGACAGTGAAGAAGAAATTAGAGAAGCGTTCCGTGTGTTTGATAAGGATGGCAATGGCTAC
ATCAGTGCAGCAGAGCTTCGCCACGTGATGACAAACCTTGGAGAGAAGTTAACAGATGAAGAGGTTGATG
AAATGATCAGGGAAGCAGACATCGATGGGGATGGTCAGGTAAACTACGAAGAGTTTGTACAAATGATGAC
AGCGAAGTAGAAGCTTGTGATTAACCTCAGGTGCAGGCTGCCTATCAGAAGGTGGTGGCTGGTGTGGCCA
ATGCCCTGGCTCACAAATACCACTGAGATCGATCTTTTTCCCTCTGCCAAAAATTATGGGGACATCATGA
AGCCCCTTGAGCATCTGACTTCTGGCTAATAAAGGAAATTTATTTTCATTGCAATAGTGTGTTGGAATTT
TTTGTGTCTCTCACTCGGAAGGACATATGGGAGGGCAAATCATTTAAAACATCAGAATGAGTATTTGGTT
TAGAGTTTGGCAACATATGCCCATATGTAACTAGCATAACCCCTTGGGGCCTCTAAACGGGTCTTGAGGG
GTTTTTTGCTGAAAGCATGCTCGGGGAAATGTGCGCGGAACCCCTATTTGTTTATTTTTCTAAATACATT
CAAATATGTATCCGCTCATGAGACAATAACCCTGATAAATGCTTCAATAATATTGAAAAAGGAAGAGTCC
TGAGGCGGAAAGAACCAGCTGTGGAATGTGTGTCAGTTAGGGTGTGGAAAGTCCCCAGGCTCCCCAGCAG
GCAGAAGTATGCAAAGCATGCATCTCAATTAGTCAGCAACCATAGTCCCGCCCCTAACTCCGCCCATCCC
GCCCCTAACTCCGCCCAGTTCCGCCCATTCTCCGCCCCATGGCTGACTAATTTTTTTTATTTATGCAGAG
GCCGAGGCCGCCTCGGCCTCTGAGCTATTCCAGAAGTAGTGAGGAGGCTTTTTTGGAGGCCTAGGCTTTT
GCAAAGATCGATCAAGAGACAGGATGAGGATCGTTTCGCATGATTGAACAAGATGGATTGCACGCAGGTT
CTCCGGCCGCTTGGGTGGAGAGGCTATTCGGCTATGACTGGGCACAACAGACAATCGGCTGCTCTGATGC
CGCCGTGTTCCGGCTGTCAGCGCAGGGGCGCCCGGTTCTTTTTGTCAAGACCGACCTGTCCGGTGCCCTG
AATGAACTGCAAGACGAGGCAGCGCGGCTATCGTGGCTGGCCACGACGGGCGTTCCTTGCGCAGCTGTGC
TCGACGTTGTCACTGAAGCGGGAAGGGACTGGCTGCTATTGGGCGAAGTGCCGGGGCAGGATCTCCTGTC
ATCTCACCTTGCTCCTGCCGAGAAAGTATCCATCATGGCTGATGCAATGCGGCGGCTGCATACGCTTGAT
CCGGCTACCTGCCCATTCGACCACCAAGCGAAACATCGCATCGAGCGAGCACGTACTCGGATGGAAGCCG
GTCTTGTCGATCAGGATGATCTGGACGAAGAGCATCAGGGGCTCGCGCCAGCCGAACTGTTCGCCAGGCT
CAAGGCGAGCATGCCCGACGGCGAGGATCTCGTCGTGACCCATGGCGATGCCTGCTTGCCGAATATCATG
GTGGAAAATGGCCGCTTTTCTGGATTCATCGACTGTGGCCGGCTGGGTGTGGCGGACCGCTATCAGGACA
TAGCGTTGGCTACCCGTGATATTGCTGAAGAGCTTGGCGGCGAATGGGCTGACCGCTTCCTCGTGCTTTA
CGGTATCGCCGCTCCCGATTCGCAGCGCATCGCCTTCTATCG
Features (pLannotate 1.2.2; 17 found; start..end, strand, type, name):
     43..195     +  CDS            ble (fragment): BLE_KLEPN - Experimental evidence at protein level: Swiss-Prot protein existence level 1. Binding protein with a strong affinity to the bleomycin family of antibiotics. Binds to CL990; an antimitotic-antibiotic compound. From Klebsiella pneumoniae.
    254..301     +  polyA_signal   HSV TK poly(A) signal: herpes simplex virus thymidine kinase polyadenylation signal (Cole and Stacy, 1985)
    392..408     -  polyA_signal   bGH poly(A) signal (fragment): bovine growth hormone polyadenylation signal
    630..1218    +  rep_origin     ori: high-copy-number ColE1/pMB1/pBR322/pUC origin of replication
   1310..1669    +  enhancer       CMV enhancer (fragment): human cytomegalovirus immediate early enhancer
   1671..1870    +  promoter       CMV promoter: human cytomegalovirus (CMV) immediate early promoter
   2022..2152    +  intron         chimeric intron (fragment): chimera between introns from chicken β-actin and rabbit β-globin
   2221..2339    +  promoter       rhaB promoter: promoter of the E. coli rhaBAD operon, conferring tight induction with L-rhamnose and repression with D-glucose in the presence of RhaR and RhaS (Giacalone et al., 2006)
   2441..2458    +  CDS            thrombin site: thrombin recognition and cleavage site
   2483..3178    +  CDS            mScarlet-I: mScarlet-I is a basic (constitutively fluorescent) red fluorescent protein published in 2016, derived from synthetic construct. It is reported to be a rapidly-maturing monomer with moderate acid sensitivity.
   3367..4628    +  CDS            GCaMP6f (fragment): improved fluorescent protein-based calcium sensor (Chen et al., 2013)
   4645..4713    +  CDS            HBB (fragment): HBB_PONPY - Experimental evidence at transcript level: Swiss-Prot protein existence level 2. Involved in oxygen transport from the lung to the various peripheral tissues. From Pongo pygmaeus (Bornean orangutan).
   4788..4843    +  polyA_signal   β-globin poly(A) signal: rabbit β-globin polyadenylation signal (Gil and Proudfoot, 1987)
   4931..4978    +  terminator     T7 terminator: transcription terminator for bacteriophage T7 RNA polymerase
   5004..5108    +  promoter       AmpR promoter: bla
   5177..5387    +  promoter       SV40 promoter: SV40 early promoter
   5430..22      +  CDS            NeoR/KanR (across the origin): aminoglycoside phosphotransferase from Tn5; aph(3')-II (or nptII); confers resistance to neomycin, kanamycin, and G418 (Geneticin®)
