[The description below was written by a language model from this plasmid's Addgene catalogue record and pLannotate feature annotations shown in this document.]
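Description:
pFR-mScarletI-antiFRET-P2A-GCaMP3 is a 6.2 kb dual-host expression plasmid built on the pFR backbone, designed to express the same cassette in both mammalian cells and bacteria. It is maintained at high copy in E. coli through a ColE1/pUC-type origin and selected with kanamycin. The Tn5 NeoR/KanR gene sits downstream of both a bacterial (AmpR) promoter and the SV40 early promoter and is followed by an HSV TK polyadenylation signal. This arrangement would also allow G418 selection in mammalian cells.

Two promoters are stacked upstream of the open reading frame. A CMV enhancer/promoter with a chimeric β-actin/β-globin intron drives mammalian transcription. An L-rhamnose-inducible rhaB promoter placed just before the coding region drives bacterial expression. A rabbit β-globin poly(A) signal and a T7 terminator close the cassette for the respective hosts.

The synthetic insert encodes a His tag (listed in the catalogue; the annotation adds a thrombin cleavage site), the red fluorescent protein mScarlet-I, an "antiFRET" linker, a P2A peptide and the green calcium indicator GCaMP3, which was cloned between BamHI and HindIII. The annotation software labels the sensor region as a GCaMP6f fragment, which most likely reflects sequence similarity within the GCaMP family rather than a different insert. Ribosomal skipping at P2A yields mScarlet-I and GCaMP3 as separate proteins from one transcript in roughly equal amounts. The linker, judging by its name, is meant to prevent energy transfer in any product that is not separated.

The red signal therefore serves as an expression reference, so that GCaMP3 intensity can be compared with mScarlet-I when benchmarking calcium sensor brightness.
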