Addgene plasmid #191460: pFR-mScarletI-antiFRET-P2A-GCaMP3
Purpose: Compare the intensity of the genetically encoded calcium sensor (GECI) GCaMP3 to mScarlet-I fluorescent protein
Depositing lab: Dorus Gadella. Publication: A green lifetime biosensor for calcium that remains bright over its full dynamic range. van der Linden FH, Thornquist SC, Ter Beek RM, Huijts JY, Hink MA, Gadella TWJ, Maimon G, Goedhart J. eLife. 2025 Dec 19;14:RP105086. doi: 10.7554/eLife.105086. PubMed 41416770.
Backbone
  Vector backbone: pFR
  Vector type: Mammalian Expression, Bacterial Expression
Growth in bacteria
  Bacterial resistance: Kanamycin, 50 μg/mL
  Growth temperature: 37°C
  Growth strain: DH5alpha
  Copy number: High Copy
Gene/Insert
  Gene/Insert name: GCaMP3
  Species: Synthetic
  Tag / fusion protein: His-mScarletI-antiFRETlinker-P2A (N terminal on insert)
  Cloning method: Restriction Enzyme; 5′ cloning site BamHI (not destroyed); 3′ cloning site HindIII (not destroyed)
Terms and licenses: Academic/Nonprofit Terms; Industry Terms: Not Available to Industry
How to cite: pFR-mScarletI-antiFRET-P2A-GCaMP3 was a gift from Dorus Gadella (Addgene plasmid # 191460 ; http://n2t.net/addgene:191460 ; RRID:Addgene_191460)
